>Addgene plasmid #19502 | pcDNA5/FRT/TO GFP DNAJB6a | depositor full sequence | sequence record 9138 | Author sequence
AGCTTGCCACCATGGTGAGCAAGGGCGAGGAGCTGTTCACCGGGGTGGTGCCCATCCTGGTCGAGCTGGA
CGGCGACGTAAACGGCCACAAGTTCAGCGTGTCCGGCGAGGGCGAGGGCGATGCCACCTACGGCAAGCTG
ACCCTGAAGTTCATCTGCACCACCGGCAAGCTGCCCGTGCCCTGGCCCACCCTCGTGACCACCCTGACCT
ACGGCGTGCAGTGCTTCAGCCGCTACCCCGACCACATGAAGCAGCACGACTTCTTCAAGTCCGCCATGCC
CGAAGGCTACGTCCAGGAGCGCACCATCTTCTTCAAGGACGACGGCAACTACAAGACCCGCGCCGAGGTG
AAGTTCGAGGGCGACACCCTGGTGAACCGCATCGAGCTGAAGGGCATCGACTTCAAGGAGGACGGCAACA
TCCTGGGGCACAAGCTGGAGTACAACTACAACAGCCACAACGTCTATATCATGGCCGACAAGCAGAAGAA
CGGCATCAAGGTGAACTTCAAGATCCGCCACAACATCGAGGACGGCAGCGTGCAGCTCGCCGACCACTAC
CAGCAGAACACCCCCATCGGCGACGGCCCCGTGCTGCTGCCCGACAACCACTACCTGAGCACCCAGTCCG
CCCTGAGCAAAGACCCCAACGAGAAGCGCGATCACATGGTCCTGCTGGAGTTCGTGACCGCCGCCGGGAT
CACTCTCGGCATGGACGAGCTGTACAAGGGATCCACCATGGTGGATTACTATGAAGTTCTAGGCGTGCAG
AGACATGCCTCACCCGAGGATATTAAAAAGGCATATCGGAAACTGGCACTGAAGTGGCATCCAGATAAAA
ATCCTGAGAATAAAGAAGAAGCAGAGAGAAAATTCAAGCAAGTAGCGGAGGCATATGAAGTGCTGTCGGA
TGCTAAGAAACGGGACATCTATGACAAATATGGCAAAGAAGGATTAAATGGTGGAGGAGGAGGTGGAAGT
CATTTTGACAGTCCATTTGAATTTGGCTTCACATTCCGTAACCCAGATGATGTCTTCAGGGAATTTTTTG
GTGGAAGGGACCCATTTTCATTTGACTTCTTTGAAGACCCTTTTGAGGACTTCTTTGGGAATCGAAGGGG
TCCCCGAGGAAGCAGAAGCCGAGGGACGGGGTCGTTTTTCTCTGCGTTCAGTGGATTTCCGTCTTTTGGA
AGTGGATTTTCTTCTTTTGATACAGGATTTACTTCATTTGGGTCACTAGGTCACGGGGGCCTCACTTCAT
TCTCTTCCACGTCATTTGGTGGTAGTGGCATGGGCAACTTCAAATCGATATCAACTTCAACTAAAATGGT
TAATGGCAGAAAAATCACTACAAAGAGAATTGTCGAGAACGGTCAAGAAAGAGTAGAAGTTGAAGAAGAT
GGCCAGTTAAAGTCCTTAACAATAAATGGTGTGGCCGACGACGATGCCCTCGCTGAGGAGCGCATGCGGA
GAGGCCAGAACGCCCTGCCAGCCCAGCCTGCCGGCCTCCGCCCGCCGAAGCCGCCCCGGCCTGCCTCGCT
GCTGAGACACGCGCCTCACTGTCTCTCTGAGGAGGAGGGCGAGCAGGACCGACCTCGGGCACCCGGGCCC
TGGGACCCCCTCGCGTCCGCAGCAGGATTGAAAGAAGGTGGCAAGAGGAAGAAGCAGAAGCAGAGAGAGG
AGTCGAAGAAGAAGAAGTCGACCAAAGGCAATCACTAGGCGGCCGCTCGAGTCTAGAGGGCCCGTTTAAA
CCCGCTGATCAGCCTCGACTGTGCCTTCTAGTTGCCAGCCATCTGTTGTTTGCCCCTCCCCCGTGCCTTC
CTTGACCCTGGAAGGTGCCACTCCCACTGTCCTTTCCTAATAAAATGAGGAAATTGCATCGCATTGTCTG
AGTAGGTGTCATTCTATTCTGGGGGGTGGGGTGGGGCAGGACAGCAAGGGGGAGGATTGGGAAGACAATA
GCAGGCATGCTGGGGATGCGGTGGGCTCTATGGCTTCTGAGGCGGAAAGAACCAGCTGGGGCTCTAGGGG
GTATCCCC
[124 nt withheld, positions 2039-2162]
C
[91 nt withheld, positions 2164-2254]
AGGGTGATGGTTCACGTACCTAGAAGTTCCTATTCCGAAGTTCCTATTCTCTAGAAAGTATAGGAACTTC
CTTGGCCAAAAAGCCTGAACTCACCGCGACGTCTGTCGAGAAGTTTCTGATCGAAAAGTTCGACAGCGTC
TCCGACCTGATGCAGCTCTCGGAGGGCGAAGAATCTCGTGCTTTCAGCTTCGATGTAGGAGGGCGTGGAT
ATGTCCTGCGGGTAAATAGCTGCGCCGATGGTTTCTACAAAGATCGTTATGTTTATCGGCACTTTGCATC
GGCCGCGCTCCCGATTCCGGAAGTGCTTGACATTGGGGAATTCAGCGAGAGCCTGACCTATTGCATCTCC
CGCCGTGCACAGGGTGTCACGTTGCAAGACCTGCCTGAAACCGAACTGCCCGCTGTTCTGCAGCCGGTCG
CGGAGGCCATGGATGCGATCGCTGCGGCCGATCTTAGCCAGACGAGCGGGTTCGGCCCATTCGGACCGCA
AGGAATCGGTCAATACACTACATGGCGTGATTTCATATGCGCGATTGCTGATCCCCATGTGTATCACTGG
CAAACTGTGATGGACGACACCGTCAGTGCGTCCGTCGCGCAGGCTCTCGATGAGCTGATGCTTTGGGCCG
AGGACTGCCCCGAAGTCCGGCACCTCGTGCACGCGGATTTCGGCTCCAACAATGTCCTGACGGACAATGG
CCGCATAACAGCGGTCATTGACTGGAGCGAGGCGATGTTCGGGGATTCCCAATACGAGGTCGCCAACATC
TTCTTCTGGAGGCCGTGGTTGGCTTGTATGGAGCAGCAGACGCGCTACTTCGAGCGGAGGCATCCGGAGC
TTGCAGGATCGCCGCGGCTCCGGGCGTATATGCTCCGCATTGGTCTTGACCAACTCTATCAGAGCTTGGT
TGACGGCAATTTCGATGATGCAGCTTGGGCGCAGGGTCGATGCGACGCAATCGTCCGATCCGGAGCCGGG
ACTGTCGGGCGTACACAAATCGCCCGCAGAAGCGCGGCCGTCTGGACCGATGGCTGTGTAGAAGTACTCG
CCGATAGTGGAAACCGACGCCCCAGCACTCGTCCGAGGGCAAAGGAATAGCACGTACTACGAGATTTCGA
TTCCACCGCCGCCTTCTATGAAAGGTTGGGCTTCGGAATCGTTTTCCGGGACGCCGGCTGGATGATCCTC
CAGCGCGGGGATCTCATGCTGGAGTTCTTCGCCCACCCCAACTTGTTTATTGCAGCTTATAATGGTTACA
AATAAAGCAATAGCATCACAAATTTCACAAATAAAGCATTTTTTTCACTGCATTCTAGTTGTGGTTTGTC
CAAACTCATCAATGTATCTTATCATGTCTGTATACCGTCGACCTCTAGCTAGAGCTTGGCGTAATCATGG
TCATAGCTGTTTCCTGTGTGAAATTGTTATCCGCTCACAATTCCACACAACATACGAGCCGGAAGCATAA
AGTGTAAAGCCTGGGGTGCCTAATGAGTGAGCTAACTCACATTAATTGCGTTGCGCTCACTGCCCGCTTT
CCAGTCGGGAAACCTGTCGTGCCAGCTGCATTAATGAATCGGCCAACGCGCGGGGAGAGGCGGTTTGCGT
ATTGGGCGCTCTTCCGCTTCCTCGCTCACTGACTCGCTGCGCTCGGTCGTTCGGCTGCGGCGAGCGGTAT
CAGCTCACTCAAAGGCGGTAATACGGTTATCCACAGAATCAGGGGATAACGCAGGAAAGAACATGTGAGC
AAAAGGCCAGCAAAAGGCCAGGAACCGTAAAAAGGCCGCGTTGCTGGCGTTTTTCCATAGGCTCCGCCCC
CCTGACGAGCATCACAAAAATCGACGCTCAAGTCAGAGGTGGCGAAACCCGACAGGACTATAAAGATACC
AGGCGTTTCCCCCTGGAAGCTCCCTCGTGCGCTCTCCTGTTCCGACCCTGCCGCTTACCGGATACCTGTC
CGCCTTTCTCCCTTCGGGAAGCGTGGCGCTTTCTCATAGCTCACGCTGTAGGTATCTCAGTTCGGTGTAG
GTCGTTCGCTCCAAGCTGGGCTGTGTGCACGAACCCCCCGTTCAGCCCGACCGCTGCGCCTTATCCGGTA
ACTATCGTCTTGAGTCCAACCCGGTAAGACACGACTTATCGCCACTGGCAGCAGCCACTGGTAACAGGAT
TAGCAGAGCGAGGTATGTAGGCGGTGCTACAGAGTTCTTGAAGTGGTGGCCTAACTACGGCTACACTAGA
AGAACAGTATTTGGTATCTGCGCTCTGCTGAAGCCAGTTACCTTCGGAAAAAGAGTTGGTAGCTCTTGAT
CCGGCAAACAAACCACCGCTGGTAGCGGTGGTTTTTTTGTTTGCAAGCAGCAGATTACGCGCAGAAAAAA
AGGATCTCAAGAAGATCCTTTGATCTTTTCTACGGGGTCTGACGCTCAGTGGAACGAAAACTCACGTTAA
GGGATTTTGGTCATGAGATTATCAAAAAGGATCTTCACCTAGATCCTTTTAAATTAAAAATGAAGTTTTA
AATCAATCTAAAGTATATATGAGTAAACTTGGTCTGACAGTTACCAATGCTTAATCAGTGAGGCACCTAT
CTCAGCGATCTGTCTATTTCGTTCATCCATAGTTGCCTGACTCCCCGTCGTGTAGATAACTACGATACGG
GAGGGCTTACCATCTGGCCCCAGTGCTGCAATGATACCGCGAGACCCACGCTCACCGGCTCCAGATTTAT
CAGCAATAAACCAGCCAGCCGGAAGGGCCGAGCGCAGAAGTGGTCCTGCAACTTTATCCGCCTCCATCCA
GTCTATTAATTGTTGCCGGGAAGCTAGAGTAAGTAGTTCGCCAGTTAATAGTTTGCGCAACGTTGTTGCC
ATTGCTACAGGCATCGTGGTGTCACGCTCGTCGTTTGGTATGGCTTCATTCAGCTCCGGTTCCCAACGAT
CAAGGCGAGTTACATGATCCCCCATGTTGTGCAAAAAAGCGGTTAGCTCCTTCGGTCCTCCGATCGTTGT
CAGAAGTAAGTTGGCCGCAGTGTTATCACTCATGGTTATGGCAGCACTGCATAATTCTCTTACTGTCATG
CCATCCGTAAGATGCTTTTCTGTGACTGGTGAGTACTCAACCAAGTCATTCTGAGAATAGTGTATGCGGC
GACCGAGTTGCTCTTGCCCGGCGTCAATACGGGATAATACCGCGCCACATAGCAGAACTTTAAAAGTGCT
CATCATTGGAAAACGTTCTTCGGGGCGAAAACTCTCAAGGATCTTACCGCTGTTGAGATCCAGTTCGATG
TAACCCACTCGTGCACCCAACTGATCTTCAGCATCTTTTACTTTCACCAGCGTTTCTGGGTGAGCAAAAA
CAGGAAGGCAAAATGCCGCAAAAAAGGGAATAAGGGCGACACGGAAATGTTGAATACTCATACTCTTCCT
TTTTCAATATTATTGAAGCATTTATCAGGGTTATTGTCTCATGAGCGGATACATATTTGAATGTATTTAG
AAAAATAAACAAATAGGGGTTCCGCGCACATTTCCCCGAAAAGTGCCACCTGACGTCGACGGATCGGGAG
ATCTCCCGATCCCCTATGGTGCACTCTCAGTACAATCTGCTCTGATGCCGCATAGTTAAGCCAGTATCTG
CTCCCTGCTTGTGTGTTGGAGGTCGCTGAGTAGTGCGCGAGCAAAATTTAAGCTACAACAAGGCAAGGCT
TGACCGACAATTGCATGAAGAATCTGCTTAGGGTTAGGCGTTTTGCGCTGCTTCGCGATGTACGGGCCAG
ATATACGCGTTGACATTGATTATTGACTAGTTATTAATAGTAATCAATTACGGGGTCATTAGTTCATAGC
CCATATATGGAGTTCCGCGTTACATAACTTACGGTAAATGGCCCGCCTGGCTGACCGCCCAACGACCCCC
GCCCATTGACGTCAATAATGACGTATGTTCCCATAGTAACGCCAATAGGGACTTTCCATTGACGTCAATG
GGTGGAGTATTTACGGTAAACTGCCCACTTGGCAGTACATCAAGTGTATCATATGCCAAGTACGCCCCCT
ATTGACGTCAATGACGGTAAATGGCCCGCCTGGCATTATGCCCAGTACATGACCTTATGGGACTTTCCTA
CTTGGCAGTACATCTACGTATTAGTCATCGCTATTACCATGGTGATGCGGTTTTGGCAGTACATCAATGG
GCGTGGATAGCGGTTTGACTCACGGGGATTTCCAAGTCTCCACCCCATTGACGTCAATGGGAGTTTGTTT
TGGCACCAAAATCAACGGGACTTTCCAAAATGTCGTAACAACTCCGCCCCATTGACGCAAATGGGCGGTA
GGCGTGTACGGTGGGAGGTCTATATAAGCAGAGCTCTCCCTATCAGTGATAGAGATCTCCCTATCAGTGA
TAGAGATCGTCGACGAGCTCGTTTAGTGAACCGTCAGATCGCCTGGAGACGCCATCCACGCTGTTTTGAC
CTCCATAGAAGACACCGGGACCGATCCAGCCTCCGGACTCTAGCGTTTAAACTTA
Features (pLannotate 1.2.2; 22 found; start..end, strand, type, name):
     12..728     +  CDS            EGFP: EGFP is a basic (constitutively fluorescent) green fluorescent protein published in 1996, derived from Aequorea victoria. It is reported to be a rapidly-maturing weak dimer with moderate acid sensitivity.
    738..1715    +  CDS            DNAJB6: DNJB6_HUMAN - Also known as HSJ2, MRJ, MSJ1. Experimental evidence at protein level: Swiss-Prot protein existence level 1. Plays an indispensable role in the organization of KRT8/KRT18 filaments. Acts as an endogenous molecular chaperone for neuronal proteins including huntingtin. Suppresses aggregation and toxicity of polyglutamine-containing, aggregation-prone proteins. Isoform B but not isoform A inhibits huntingtin aggregation. Has a stimulatory effect on the ATPase activity of HSP70 in a dose-dependent and time-dependent manner and hence acts as a co-chaperone of HSP70. Also reduces cellu
   1769..1993    +  polyA_signal   bGH poly(A) signal: bovine growth hormone polyadenylation signal
   1997..2018    +  promoter       SV40 promoter (fragment): SV40 enhancer and early promoter
   2039..2272    +  rep_origin     f1 ori (fragment) (sequence partly withheld): f1 bacteriophage origin of replication; arrow indicates direction of (+) strand synthesis
   2277..2324    +  protein_bind   FRT: FLP-mediated recombination occurs in the 8-bp core sequence TCTAGAAA (Turan and Bode, 2011). FLP recombinase from the Saccharomyces cerevisiae 2μ plasmid
   2332..3354    +  CDS            HygR: aminoglycoside phosphotransferase from E. coli; aph(4)-Ia; confers resistance to hygromycin
   3364..3489    +  CDS            ble (fragment): BLE_KLEPN - Experimental evidence at protein level: Swiss-Prot protein existence level 1. Binding protein with a strong affinity to the bleomycin family of antibiotics. Binds to CL990; an antimitotic-antibiotic compound. From Klebsiella pneumoniae.
   3484..3605    +  polyA_signal   SV40 poly(A) signal: SV40 polyadenylation signal
   3678..3694    -  protein_bind   lac operator: The lac repressor binds to the lac operator to inhibit transcription in E. coli. This inhibition can be relieved by adding lactose or isopropyl-β-D-thiogalactopyranoside (IPTG). lac repressor encoded by lacI
   3702..3732    -  promoter       lac promoter: promoter for the E. coli lac operon
   3747..3768    -  protein_bind   CAP binding site: CAP binding activates transcription in the presence of cAMP. E. coli catabolite activator protein
   3781..3873    -  CDS            lacI (fragment): lac repressor; lacI; The lac repressor binds to the lac operator to inhibit transcription in E. coli. This inhibition can be relieved by adding lactose or isopropyl-β-D-thiogalactopyranoside (IPTG).
   4056..4644    -  rep_origin     ori: high-copy-number ColE1/pMB1/pBR322/pUC origin of replication
   4815..5675    -  CDS            AmpR: β-lactamase; bla; confers resistance to ampicillin, carbenicillin, and related antibiotics
   5676..5780    -  promoter       AmpR promoter: bla
   5839..5891    -  misc_feature   bom (fragment): basis of mobility region from pBR322
   6046..6425    +  enhancer       CMV enhancer: human cytomegalovirus immediate early enhancer
   6426..6629    +  promoter       CMV promoter: human cytomegalovirus (CMV) immediate early promoter
   6631..6650    +  promoter       PLtetO-1 promoter (fragment): modified phage lambda PL promoter with tet operator sites (Lutz and Bujard, 1997)
   6652..6671    +  promoter       PLtetO-1 promoter (fragment): modified phage lambda PL promoter with tet operator sites (Lutz and Bujard, 1997)
   6679..6712    +  promoter       TRE3GV promoter (fragment): 3rd-generation Tet-responsive promoter that can be activated by binding of Tet-On® 3G, optimized for retroviral and lentiviral vectors
