[The description below was written by a language model from this plasmid's Addgene catalogue record and pLannotate feature annotations shown in this document.]
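Description:
pcDNA5/FRT/TO GFP DNAJB6a is a mammalian expression plasmid built on the Invitrogen pcDNA5/FRT/TO backbone, carrying human DNAJB6 isoform a (also known as MRJ or HSJ2), a member of the HSP40/DnaJ co-chaperone family, fused at its N terminus to EGFP. The fusion was cloned between BamHI and NotI sites that remain intact. In bacteria the plasmid is maintained through a high-copy ColE1/pUC-type origin and selected with ampicillin via the β-lactamase gene. The short lac, f1 ori, ble and SV40 promoter annotations in the feature table are only backbone fragments.

Expression is driven by the CMV immediate-early enhancer and promoter, followed directly by two short tet operator matches. These correspond to the tetracycline-operator arrangement of the "TO" backbone, so transcription is repressed in cells expressing the Tet repressor and induced by tetracycline or doxycycline, while it is constitutive in cells lacking the repressor. The EGFP-DNAJB6 open reading frame is terminated by the bovine growth hormone polyadenylation signal. Downstream lies an FRT site placed immediately before a hygromycin resistance coding sequence and an SV40 poly(A) signal. No full promoter is annotated upstream of this gene. This fits the Flp-In design, in which FLP-mediated integration at a genomic FRT site supplies the promoter and makes stable integrants hygromycin resistant.

The construct belongs to a human HSPH/HSPA/DNAJ chaperone expression library and suits transient or stable inducible expression and fluorescent tracking of DNAJB6a. The depositor notes that inserts were amplified from pooled reference RNA of ten cell lines and verified only for gene identity, so polymorphisms may be present.
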