Addgene plasmid #19502: pcDNA5/FRT/TO GFP DNAJB6a
Depositing lab: Harm Kampinga. Depositing organization: University Medical Center Groningen. Publication: Computational analysis of the human HSPH/HSPA/DNAJ family and cloning of a human HSPH/HSPA/DNAJ expression library. Hageman J, Kampinga HH. Cell Stress Chaperones. 2009 Jan;14(1):1-21. doi: 10.1007/s12192-008-0060-2. Epub 2008 Aug 7. PubMed 18686016.
Backbone
  Vector backbone: pcDNA5/FRT/TO
  Backbone manufacturer: Invitrogen
  Backbone size w/o insert (bp): 5137
  Vector type: Mammalian Expression
  Selectable markers: Hygromycin
Growth in bacteria
  Bacterial resistance: Ampicillin, 100 μg/mL
  Growth temperature: 37°C
  Growth strain: DH5alpha
  Copy number: High Copy
Gene/Insert
  Gene/Insert name: DNAJB6a (alt names: Mrj, Dj4, DnaJ; HSJ2; HHDJ1; HSJ-2; MSJ-1; MGC1152; DnaJ (Hsp40) homolog, subfamily B, member 6)
  Species: H. sapiens (human)
  Insert size (bp): 1706
  Entrez Gene: DNAJB6 (a.k.a. DJ4, DnaJ, HHDJ1, HSJ-2, HSJ2, LGMD1D, LGMD1E, LGMDD1, MRJ, MSJ-1)
  Tag / fusion protein: GFP (N terminal on backbone)
  Cloning method: Restriction Enzyme; 5′ cloning site BamHI (not destroyed); 3′ cloning site NotI (not destroyed)
  Sequencing primers: 5′ LNCX; 3′ BGH-rev
Terms and licenses: Academic/Nonprofit Terms; Industry Terms: Not Available to Industry
Depositor comments: Part of the HSP40 gene family Disclaimer: For cloning the various HSP genes, the Stratagene reference RNA for cDNA synthesis was used and genes were amplified from this mixture that originates from 10 different cell lines from different somatic origin and ultimately coming from 10 different individuals. This strategy was used to maximize the chance for the presence of individual HSP transcripts. Users must be aware that this mixture thus represents 20 complete haploid genomes, meaning that for each individual gene there might be polymorphisms that could potentially have functional consequences. The library was sequence verified only for the presence of the correct gene.
How to cite: pcDNA5/FRT/TO GFP DNAJB6a was a gift from Harm Kampinga (Addgene plasmid # 19502 ; http://n2t.net/addgene:19502 ; RRID:Addgene_19502)
