>Addgene plasmid #19502 | pcDNA5/FRT/TO GFP DNAJB6a | addgene partial sequence | sequence record 25279 | 19502 with EGFP-C
TCTCGGCNTGGACGAGCTGTACAAGGGATCCACCATGGTGGATTACTATGAAGTTCTAGGCGTGCAGAGA
CATGCCTCACCCGAGGATATTAAAAAGGCATATCGGAAACTGGCACTGAAGTGGCATCCAGATAAAAATC
CTGAGAATAAAGAAGAAGCAGAGAGAAAATTCAAGCAAGTAGCGGAGGCATATGAAGTGCTGTCGGATGC
TAAGAAACGGGACATCTATGACAAATATGGCAAAGAAGGATTAAATGGTGGAGGAGGAGGTGGAAGTCAT
TTTGACAGTCCATTTGAATTTGGCTTCACATTCCGTAACCCAGATGATGTCTTCAGGGAATTTTTTGGTG
GAAGGGACCCATTTTCATTTGACTTCTTTGAAGACCCTTTTGAGGACTTCTTTGGGAATCGAAGGGGTCC
CCGAGGAAGCAGAAGCCGAGGGACGGGGTCGTTTTTCTCTGCGTTCAGTGGATTTCCGTCTTTTGGAAGT
GGATTTTCTTCTTTTGATACAGGATTTACTTCATTTGGGTCACTAGGTCACGGGGGCCTCACTTCATTCT
CTTCCACGTCATTTGGTGGTAGTGGCATGGGCAACTTCAAATCGATATCAACTTCAACTAANNNGNNNNN
NGGNAAAAAAATCNNNNNNAANNANAATTGTCNNANAACGGNNNNNNNANANTANAANTTGAANAANANG
GCCAGTTAAAGTCCTTAACNATNNATGGTGTGGCC
